Addgene plasmid #66797: pEGFP-N1-WDR34
Purpose: Expression of human WDR34 tagged with GFP under the control of CMV
Depositing lab: Lotte Pedersen. Depositing organization: University of Copenhagen. Publication: ATMIN is a transcriptional regulator of both lung morphogenesis and ciliogenesis. Goggolidou P, Stevens JL, Agueci F, Keynton J, Wheway G, Grimes DT, Patel SH, Hilton H, Morthorst SK, DiPaolo A, Williams DJ, Sanderson J, Khoronenkova SV, Powles-Glover N, Ermakov A, Esapa CT, Romero R, Dianov GL, Briscoe J, Johnson CA, Pedersen LB, Norris DP. Development. 2014 Oct;141(20):3966-77. doi: 10.1242/dev.107755. PubMed 25294941.
Backbone
  Vector backbone: pEGFP-N1
  Backbone manufacturer: Clontech
  Backbone size w/o insert (bp): 4700
  Vector type: Mammalian Expression
  Selectable markers: Neomycin (select with G418)
Growth in bacteria
  Bacterial resistance: Kanamycin, 50 μg/mL
  Growth temperature: 37°C
  Growth strain: DH5alpha
  Copy number: Unknown
Gene/Insert
  Gene/Insert name: WDR34
  Species: H. sapiens (human)
  Entrez Gene: WDR34 (a.k.a. DIC5, FAP133, SRTD11, bA216B9.3)
  Promoter: CMV
  Tag / fusion protein: EGFP (C terminal on backbone)
  Cloning method: Restriction Enzyme; 5′ cloning site KpnI (unknown if destroyed); 3′ cloning site EcoRI (unknown if destroyed)
  Sequencing primers: 5′ CMV Forward; 3′ SV40 poly A Reverse
Terms and licenses: Academic/Nonprofit Terms; Industry Terms: Not Available to Industry
How to cite: pEGFP-N1-WDR34 was a gift from Lotte Pedersen (Addgene plasmid # 66797 ; http://n2t.net/addgene:66797 ; RRID:Addgene_66797)
