[The description below was written by a language model from this plasmid's Addgene catalogue record.]
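Description:
pEGFP-N1-WDR34 is a mammalian expression plasmid built on the Clontech pEGFP-N1 backbone (about 4.7 kb without insert), into which the human WDR34 coding sequence has been cloned by restriction enzyme cloning, with KpnI listed as the 5′ site and EcoRI as the 3′ site; the record does not say whether these sites were preserved. Transcription is driven by the CMV promoter, a strong constitutive promoter in most mammalian cell lines. Because the gene sits upstream of the backbone's EGFP open reading frame, the product is WDR34 carrying EGFP at its C terminus. The use of an SV40 poly(A) reverse sequencing primer indicates that the fusion transcript is terminated by an SV40 polyadenylation signal. The plasmid is propagated in E. coli under kanamycin selection, and the backbone's neomycin resistance marker allows G418 selection of stably transfected mammalian cells. The copy number is recorded as unknown. No feature table is provided, so the insert size, the exact isoform and the linker between WDR34 and EGFP are not stated.

WDR34 (also listed as DIC5, FAP133 and SRTD11) is a WD-repeat protein generally regarded as an intermediate chain of the dynein-2 motor involved in retrograde intraflagellar transport in cilia. The construct is intended for expressing fluorescently tagged WDR34 in cultured mammalian cells, which permits visualisation of its subcellular localisation by live or fixed-cell microscopy and detection or pull-down through the GFP moiety. It was deposited in connection with a study on transcriptional regulation of lung morphogenesis and ciliogenesis, consistent with use in cilia-related experiments.
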