>Addgene plasmid #66797 | pEGFP-N1-WDR34 | addgene partial sequence | sequence record 116462 | CMV-F 5'-CGCAAATGGGCGGTAGGCGTG-3'
AATTCTTATGGCAACCCGCGCGCATCCGGGGCCACCTCAGCCAGGCGGGAAGCGCTGGTGTTGCGGCGCT
GGCGACAGTCGGGGTTGCGAGCGGCCCGGGGCCGGGGCGGCCAGGGCCGCTGCAGGACGAGACCCTGGGT
GTGGCGTCCGTGCCCTCGCAGTGGAGGGCCGTCCAGGGCATCCGCGGGGAGACGAAAAGTTGCCAGACGG
CCAGCATTGCCACTGCCAGTGCATCCGCCCAGGCCAGGAATCATGTGGACGCCCAGGTGCAGACGGAGGC
CCCCGTGCCTGTCAGCGTGCAGCCCCCGTCCCAGTACGACATACCCAGGCTTGCAGCCTTTCTTCGGAGA
GTGGAGGCCATGGTCATCCGAGAGCTGAACAAGAATTGGCAGAGCCACGCGTTTGATGGCTTCGAGGTGA
ACTGGACCGAGCAGCAGCAGATGGTGTCTTGTCTGTATACCCTGGGCTACCCGCCAGCCCAAGCGCAGGG
TCTGCATGTGACCAGCATCTCCTGGAACTCCACTGGCTCTGTGGTGGCCTGTGCCTACGGCCGGCTGGAC
CATGGGGACTGGAGCACGCTTAAGTCCTTCGTGTGTGCCTGGAACCTGGACCGGCGAGACCTGCGT
