>Addgene plasmid #66797 | pEGFP-N1-WDR34 | addgene partial sequence | sequence record 116465 | SV40pA-R 5'-GAAATTTGTGATGCTATTGC-3'
TTGCATTCATTTTATGTTTCAGGTTCAGGGGGAGGTGTGGGAGGTTTTTTAAAGCAAGTAAAACCTCTAC
AAATGTGGTATGGCTGATTATGATCTAGAGTCGCGGCCGCTTTACTTGTACAGCTCGTCCATGCCGAGAG
TGATCCCGGCGGCGGTCACGAACTCCAGCAGGACCATGTGATCGCGCTTCTCGTTGGGGTCTTTGCTCAG
GGCGGACTGGGTGCTCAGGTAGTGGTTGTCGGGCAGCAGCACGGGGCCGTCGCCGATGGGGGTGTTCTGC
TGGTAGTGGTCGGCGAGCTGCACGCTGCCGTCCTCGATGTTGTGGCGGATCTTGAAGTTCACCTTGATGC
CGTTCTTCTGCTTGTCGGCCATGATATAGACGTTGTGGCTGTTGTAGTTGTACTCCAGCTTGTGCCCCAG
GATGTTGCCGTCCTCCTTGAAGTCGATGCCCTTCAGCTCGATGCGGTTCACCAGGGTGTCGCCCTCGAAC
TTCACCTCGGCGCGGGTCTTGTAGTTGCCGTCGTCCTTGAAGAAGATGGTGCGCTCCTGGACGTAGCCTT
CGGGCATGGCGGACTTGAAGAAGTCGTGCTGCTTCATGTGGTCAGGGTAGCGGCTGAAGCACTGCACG
