>Addgene plasmid #66797 | pEGFP-N1-WDR34 | addgene partial sequence | sequence record 118358 | EGFP-N 5'-CGTCGCCGTCCAGCTCGACCAG-3'
TTGCTCACCATGGTGGCGACCGGTGGATCCCGGGCCCGCGGTACCGAGGCCGCCACCTCTGCTGCCAGGC
AGTCCAGGTCCTCAGCTTCCCGGGGCCCTTGTTCCGTGAACTCTGTGCTCAGCTGCCACACCTTCACTGT
GCCCTGGGCATCGCCCGCAGCCAAGAGCTGAGTCTGCTGGCTGTTGAACTCCAGACAGTAGACAGGGCTT
TCATCCTGGGTTTGCTTGATCAAAACTGTGGGTTTCTGGGAGCTTTTCTGGAGATCAAACAGCTGCACGT
CACCTTTCCCAGAGGCAGCTGCAAAAACCAAGGGCCGCACTGGGGACCAGCGCACAGCAAACAGATACTT
GAGGGAGAGCTGCAGCGAAGTCAAGGGAGGGGCCTGCAGCATGGAGTACAGGTGGACATGCCCGTCAGTC
CCAGCGCTCAGGAAGAGATTCCTGTGGAAGGGGGAACAGCTCACAGAGTAGATGGGACCGCCGTGGGGGG
AGAAGGTAAACTGTGCTGGGGCCCGCAGGGGCACGGAGCTGGGCATCCGCGTGAGGGCTGCCTCTCCAGC
TGCCAGGGAACACTTGAGCGGGAAGCCGCCTTCCGTGCCCAGAATGAACAGCCTAGGGTCAAAGCTGGAG
AAGGCCACTGCCGTGGCGCCCACCTCGGTCTCCCCGCGGGGATGCTTCTTGAGCTTGGTGCTCCGTGGCA
GCTGCTGCATGACCAGGGCGAAGCCCTCTGTGAGCTGCAGCTGGCCTACCCCGATGCCCTGCCAGAGTAG
CA
